Addgene plasmid #229494: JD108
Purpose: Adenoviral DeltaF6 plasmid variant devoid of fiber, U exon and pVIII sequences
Depositing lab: Nerea Zabaleta. Publication: E2A, VA RNA I, and L4-22k adenoviral helper genes are sufficient for AAV production in HEK293 cells. Doshi J, Couto E, Staiti J, Vandenberghe LH, Zabaleta N. Mol Ther Methods Clin Dev. 2024 Nov 13;32(4):101376. doi: 10.1016/j.omtm.2024.101376. eCollection 2024 Dec 12. PubMed 39670178.
Backbone
  Vector backbone: pBluescript
  Vector type: Mammalian Expression, Adenoviral, AAV
Growth in bacteria
  Bacterial resistance: Ampicillin, 100 μg/mL
  Growth temperature: 37°C
  Growth strain: NEB Stable
  Copy number: High Copy
Gene/Insert
  Gene/Insert name: multiple genes
  Species: Synthetic
  Cloning method: Restriction Enzyme; 5′ cloning site Unknown (unknown if destroyed)
Terms and licenses: Academic/Nonprofit Terms; Industry Terms: Not Available to Industry
How to cite: JD108 was a gift from Nerea Zabaleta (Addgene plasmid # 229494)
