[The description below was written by a language model from this plasmid's Addgene catalogue record and pLannotate feature annotations shown in this document.]
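Description:
JD108 is a 12.8 kb adenoviral helper plasmid built on a pBluescript backbone, described as a variant of the DeltaF6 helper from which the fiber, U exon and pVIII sequences have been removed. It is propagated in E. coli as a high-copy plasmid through a ColE1/pUC-type origin and selected with ampicillin via the bla gene and its promoter. Backbone remnants include a partial pBluescript multiple cloning site, a T3 promoter, lac promoter/operator elements, a lacI fragment, and a tet promoter with only a fragment of the tetracycline resistance gene, which is presumably non-functional.

The payload is a set of adenovirus serotype 2/5 regions rather than a single insert. The annotation shows an adenoviral inverted terminal repeat followed by the E4 region (ORF1, ORF2, ORF3, ORF6 and a short ORF6/7-type match). It also shows the L4 region with the 100K shutoff protein and a 33K fragment, the E2A DNA-binding protein gene, and a VA RNA gene. Flanking fragments of the L3 protease, preterminal protein and a predicted open reading frame appear to be incomplete carry-over sequence. A short match to pVIII is still called by the annotation tool even though the record describes pVIII as deleted, so this may be a residual portion. No heterologous mammalian promoters are annotated, which suggests the viral genes rely on their native regulatory sequences, although the record does not state this.

Such plasmids supply adenoviral helper functions in trans for recombinant AAV production by co-transfection in HEK293 cells. According to the associated publication title, JD108 belongs to a deletion series used to define the minimal adenoviral helper genes needed for AAV production.
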