Features (pLannotate 1.2.2; 26 found; start..end, strand, type, name):
     53..154     +  repeat_region  ITR: inverted terminal repeat of human adenovirus serotype 5 inverted
    464..847     +  CDS            E4RF1_ADE02: Experimental evidence at protein level: Swiss-Prot protein existence level 1. May modulate tight-junctions functions of infected cells through interactions with PDZ proteins. E4 ORF1 has ben show for Adenovirus 9 to interact with protein involved in tight junction regulation. May play a role in mTOR activation by activating PI3- kinase, thus overriding cellular checkpoint for translation. From Human adenovirus C serotype 2 (HAdV-2) (Human adenovirus 2).
    898..1287    +  CDS            E4RF2_ADE02: Protein predicted: Swiss-Prot protein existence level 4. From Human adenovirus C serotype 2 (HAdV-2) (Human adenovirus 2).
   1287..1634    +  CDS            E411_ADE05: Experimental evidence at protein level: Swiss-Prot protein existence level 1. From Human adenovirus C serotype 5 (HAdV-5) (Human adenovirus 5).
   1913..2794    +  CDS            E434_ADE02: Experimental evidence at protein level: Swiss-Prot protein existence level 1. Plays a major role to prevent cellular inhibition of viral genome replication by nuclear bodies. Assembles an SCF-like E3 ubiquitin ligase complex based on the cellular proteins ELOB, ELOC, CUL5 and RBX1, in cooperation with viral E1B-55K. This viral RING-type ligase ubiquitinates cellular substrates prior to proteasomal degradation: p53/TP53, LIG4, MRE11-RAD50-NBS1 (MRN) complex, ITGA3, DAXX and BLM. From Human adenovirus C serotype 2 (HAdV-2) (Human adenovirus 2).
   2996..3073    +  CDS            E417_ADE03: Protein predicted: Swiss-Prot protein existence level 4. From Human adenovirus B serotype 3 (HAdV-3) (Human adenovirus 3).
   3220..3576    -  CDS            L4 (fragment): CAP8_ADE02 - Experimental evidence at protein level: Swiss-Prot protein existence level 1. [Hexon-linking protein-C]: Structural component of the virion that acts as a cement protein on the capsid interior and which glue the peripentonal hexons and group-of-nine hexons together. From Human adenovirus C serotype 2 (HAdV-2) (Human adenovirus 2).
   3667..4050    -  CDS            SF33K_ADE02 (fragment): Experimental evidence at protein level: Swiss-Prot protein existence level 1. Probably functions as the small terminase that is part of the molecular motor that translocates genomic DNA in empty capsid during DNA packaging. This motor is located at a unique vertex and comprises at least the IVa2 ATPase, the small terminase 33K and probably a portal. Forms a ring-like structure of about 17 nm in which genomic DNA is translocated into the capsid. Stimulates IVa2 ATPase activity in the presence of the viral genome. Once the DNA is packaged, the terminase detaches: the 33K protein is present in th
   4263..6683    -  CDS            L4: SHUT_ADE05 - Experimental evidence at protein level: Swiss-Prot protein existence level 1. Protein that inhibits host translation while promoting late viral translation by ribosome shunting. Blocks host cap-dependent translation by binding to eIF4G, displacing MKNK1 from cap initiation complexes and preventing EIF4E phosphorylation. Binds to the tripartite leader sequence of viral late mRNAs and recruits host eIF4G, PABPC1/poly-A binding protein and 40S ribosomes subunits on viral mRNAs, allowing ribosome shunting and efficient translation of late viral mRNAs even though conventional translati
   6712..8298    +  CDS            DBP: DNB2_ADE05 - Experimental evidence at protein level: Swiss-Prot protein existence level 1. Plays a role in the elongation phase of viral strand displacement replication by unwinding the template in an ATP- independent fashion, employing its capacity to form multimers. Also enhances the rate of initiation. Released from template upon second strand synthesis. Assembles in complex with viral pTP, viral pol, host NFIA and host POU2F1/OCT1 on viral origin of replication. Covers the whole ssDNA genome during synthesis. The complementary strand synthesis induces its relese from DNA template. May inhi
   8400..8867    -  CDS            L3 (fragment): PRO_ADE02 - Experimental evidence at protein level: Swiss-Prot protein existence level 1. Cleaves viral precursor proteins (pTP, pIIIa, pVI, pVII, pVIII, and pX) inside newly assembled particles giving rise to mature virions. Protease complexed to its cofactor slides along the viral DNA to specifically locate and cleave the viral precursors. Mature virions have a weakened organization compared to the unmature virions, thereby facilitating subsequent uncoating. Without maturation, the particle lacks infectivity and is unable to uncoat. Late in adenovirus infection, in the cytoplasm, may partici
   8835..9059    +  CDS            Y121_ADE02 (fragment): Protein predicted: Swiss-Prot protein existence level 4. From Human adenovirus C serotype 2 (HAdV-2) (Human adenovirus 2).
   9038..9194    -  ncRNA          VA: Accession: RF00102 - VA RNA
   9225..9977    +  CDS            PTP (fragment): TERM_ADE05 - Experimental evidence at protein level: Swiss-Prot protein existence level 1. Protein covalently bound to the viral DNA that acts as a primer for viral genomic replication by DNA strand displacement. Assembles on the viral origin of replication in an initiation complex with viral polymerase, DBP, host NFIA and host POU2F1/OCT1. During initiation, the polymerase covalently couples the first dCTP with Ser- 580 of pTP. The terminal protein stimulates the template activity over 20 fold compared to protein-free templates. Neo-synthesized viral genomes are linked to two preterminal prot
   9968..10054   -  misc_feature   MCS (fragment): pBluescript multiple cloning site
  10067..10085   -  promoter       T3 promoter: promoter for bacteriophage T3 RNA polymerase
  10128..10150   -  protein_bind   lac operator (fragment): The lac repressor binds to the lac operator to inhibit transcription in E. coli. This inhibition can be relieved by adding lactose or isopropyl-β-D-thiogalactopyranoside (IPTG). lac repressor encoded by lacI
  10154..10184   -  promoter       lac promoter: promoter for the E. coli lac operon
  10199..10220   -  protein_bind   CAP binding site: CAP binding activates transcription in the presence of cAMP. E. coli catabolite activator protein
  10233..10325   -  CDS            lacI (fragment): lac repressor; lacI; The lac repressor binds to the lac operator to inhibit transcription in E. coli. This inhibition can be relieved by adding lactose or isopropyl-β-D-thiogalactopyranoside (IPTG).
  10508..11096   -  rep_origin     ori: high-copy-number ColE1/pMB1/pBR322/pUC origin of replication
  11267..12127   -  CDS            AmpR: β-lactamase; bla; confers resistance to ampicillin, carbenicillin, and related antibiotics
  12128..12232   -  promoter       AmpR promoter: bla
  12345..12373   +  promoter       tet promoter: E. coli promoter for tetracycline efflux protein gene
  12421..12715   +  CDS            TcR (fragment): tetracycline efflux protein; tet; confers resistance to tetracycline
  12802..53      -  repeat_region  ITR (fragment) (across the origin): inverted terminal repeat of human adenovirus serotype 5 inverted
>Addgene plasmid #229494 | JD108 | addgene full sequence | sequence record 455022 | Addgene NGS Result
CCACGTCACAAACTCCACCCCCTCATTATCATATTGGCTTCAATCCAAAATAATCATCAATAATATACCT
TATTTTGGATTGAAGCCAATATGATAATGAGGGGGTGGAGTTTGTGACGTGGCGCGGGGCGTGGGAACGG
GGCGGGTGACGTAGGTTTTAGGGCGGAGTAACTTGTATGTGTTGGGAATTGTAGTTTTCTTAAAATGGGA
AGTGACGTAACGTGGGAAAACGGAAGTGACGATTTGAGGAAGTTGTGGGTTTTTTGGCTTTCGTTTCTGG
GCGTAGGTTCGCGTGCGGTTTTCTGGGTGTTTTTTGTGGACTTTAACCGTTACGTCATTTTTTAGTCCTA
TATATACTCGCTCTGCACTTGGCCCTTTTTTACACTGTGACTGATTGAGCTGGTGCCGTGTCGAGTGGTG
TTTTTTTAATAGGTTTTCTTTTTTACTGGTAAGGCTGACTGTTATGGCTGCCGCTGTGGAAGCGCTGTAT
GTTGTTCTGGAGCGGGAGGGTGCTATTTTGCCTAGGCAGGAGGGTTTTTCAGGTGTTTATGTGTTTTTCT
CTCCTATTAATTTTGTTATACCTCCTATGGGGGCTGTAATGTTGTCTCTACGCCTGCGGGTATGTATTCC
CCCGGGCTATTTCGGTCGCTTTTTAGCACTGACCGATGTGAATCAACCTGATGTGTTTACCGAGTCTTAC
ATTATGACTCCGGACATGACCGAGGAGCTGTCGGTGGTGCTTTTTAATCACGGTGACCAGTTTTTTTACG
GTCACGCCGGCATGGCCGTAGTCCGTCTTATGCTTATAAGGGTTGTTTTTCCTGTTGTAAGACAGGCTTC
TAATGTTTAAATGTTTTTTTGTTATTTTATTTTGTGTTTATGCAGAAACCCGCAGACATGTTTGAGAGAA
AAATGGTGTCTTTTTCTGTGGTGGTTCCGGAGCTTACCTGCCTTTATCTGCATGAGCATGACTACGATGT
GCTTTCTTTTTTGCGCGAGGCTTTGCCTGATTTTTTGAGCAGCACCTTGCATTTTATATCGCCGCCCATG
CAACAAGCTTACATCGGGGCTACGCTGGTTAGCATAGCTCCGAGTATGCGTGTCATAATCAGTGTGGGTT
CTTTTGTCATGGTTCCTGGCGGGGAAGTGGCCGCGCTGGTCCGTGCAGACCTGCACGATTATGTTCAGCT
GGCCCTGCGAAGGGACCTACGGGATCGCGGTATTTTTGTTAATGTTCCGCTTTTGAATCTTATACAGGTC
TGTGAGGAACCTGAATTTTTGCAATCATGATTCGCTGCTTGAGGCTGAAGGTGGAGGGCGCTCTGGAGCA
GATTTTTACAATGGCCGGACTTAATATTCGGGATTTGCTTAGAGATATATTGAGAAGGTGGCGAGATGAG
AATTATTTGGGCATGGTTGAAGGTGCTGGAATGTTTATAGAGGAGATTCACCCTGAAGGGTTTAGCCTTT
ACGTCCACTTGGACGTGAGGGCCGTTTGCCTTTTGGAAGCCATTGTGCAACATCTTACAAATGCCATTAT
CTGTTCTTTGGCTGTAGAGTTTGACCACGCCACCGGAGGGGAGCGCGTTCACTTAATAGATCTTCATTTT
GAGGTTTTGGATAATCTTTTGGAATAAAAAAAAAAACATGGTTCTTCCAGCTCTTCCCGCTCCTCCCGTG
TGTGACTCGCAGAACGAATGTGTAGGTTGGCTGGGTGTGGCTTATTCTGCGGTGGTGGATGTTATCAGGG
CAGCGGCGCATGAAGGAGTTTACATAGAACCCGAAGCCAGGGGGCGCCTGGATGCTTTGAGAGAGTGGAT
ATACTACAACTACTACACAGAGCGATCTAAGCGGCGAGACCGGAGACGCAGATCTGTTTGTCACGCCCGC
ACCTGGTTTTGCTTCAGGAAATATGACTACGTCCGGCGTTCCATTTGGCATGACACTACGACCAACACGA
TCTCGGTTGTCTCGGCGCACTCCGTACAGTAGGGATCGTCTACCTCCTTTTGAGACAGAAACCCGCGCTA
CCATACTGGAGGATCATCCGCTGCTGCCCGAATGTAACACTTTGACAATGCACAACGTGAGTTACGTGCG
AGGTCTTCCCTGCAGTGTGGGATTTACGCTGATTCAGGAATGGGTTGTTCCCTGGGATATGGTTCTAACG
CGGGAGGAGCTTGTAATCCTGAGGAAGTGTATGCACGTGTGCCTGTGTTGTGCCAACATTGATATCATGA
CGAGCATGATGATCCATGGTTACGAGTCCTGGGCTCTCCACTGTCATTGTTCCAGTCCCGGTTCCCTGCA
GTGTATAGCCGGCGGGCAGGTTTTGGCCAGCTGGTTTAGGATGGTGGTGGATGGCGCCATGTTTAATCAG
AGGTTTATATGGTACCGGGAGGTGGTGAATTACAACATGCCAAAAGAGGTAATGTTTATGTCCAGCGTGT
TTATGAGGGGTCGCCACTTAATCTACCTGCGCTTGTGGTATGATGGCCACGTGGGTTCTGTGGTCCCCGC
CATGAGCTTTGGATACAGCGCCTTGCACTGTGGGATTTTGAACAATATTGTGGTGCTGTGCTGCAGTTAC
TGTGCTGATTTAAGTGAGATCAGGGTGCGCTGCTGTGCCCGGAGGACAAGGCGCCTTATGCTGCGGGCGG
TGCGAATCATCGCTGAGGAGACCACTGCCATGTTGTATTCCTGCAGGACGGAGCGGCGGCGGCAGCAGTT
TATTCGCGCGCTGCTGCAGCACCACCGCCCTATCCTGATGCACGATTATGACTCTACCCCCATGTAGGCG
TGGACTTCTCCTTCGCCGCCCGTTAAGCAACCGCAAGTTGGACAGCAGCCTGTGGCTCAGCAGCTGGACA
GCGACATGAACTTAAGTGAGCTGCCCGGGGAGTTTATTAATATCACTGATGAGCGTTTGGCTCGACAGGA
AACCGTGTGGAATATAACACCTAAGAATATGTCTGTTACCCATGATATGATGCTTTTTAAGGCCAGCCGG
GGAGAAAGGACTGTGTACTCTGTGTGTTGGGAGGGAGGTGGCAGGTTGAATACTAGGGTTCTGTGAGTTT
GATTAAGGTACGGTGATCTGTATAAGCTATGTGGTGGTGGGGCTATACTACTGAATGAAAAATGACTTGA
AATTTTCTGCAATTGAAAAATAAACACGTTGAAACATAACACAAACGATTCTTTAATTAACGGTATGCAG
GGCGACCGCACCCTGTGACGAAAGCCGCCCGCAAGCTGCGCCCCTGAGTTAGTCATCTGAACTTCGGCCT
GGGCGTCTCTGGGAAGTACCACAGTGGTGGGAGCGGGACTTTCCTGGTACACCAGGGCAGCGGGCCAACT
ACGGGGATTAAGGTTATTACGAGGTGTGGTGGTAATAGCCGCCTGTTCCAGGAGAATTCGGTTTCGGTGG
GCGCGTATTCCGTTGACCCGGGATATCATGTGGGGTCCCGCGCTCATGTAGTTTATTCGGGTTGAGTAGT
CTTGGGCAGCTCCAGCCGCAAGTCCCATTTGTGGCTGGTAACTCCACATGTAGGGCGTGGGAATTTCCTT
GCTCATAATGGCGCTGACAACAGGTGCTGGCGCCGGGTGTGGCCGCTGGAGATGACGTAGTTTTCGCGCT
TAAATTTGAGAAAGGGCGCGAAACTAGTCCTTAAGAGTCAGCGCGCAGTATTTACTGAAGAGAGCCTCCG
CGTCTTCCAGCGTGCGCCGAAGCTGATCTTCGCTTTTGTGATACAGGCAGCTGCGGGTGAGGGATCGCAG
AGACCTGTTTTTTATTTTCAGCTCTTGTTCTTGGCCCCTGCTCTGTTGAAATATAGCATACAGAGTGGGA
AAAATCCTGTTTCTAAGCTCGCGGGTCGATACGGGTTCGTTGGGCGCCAGACGCAGCGCTCCTCCTCCTG
CTGCTGCCGCCGCTGTGGATTTCTTGGGCTTTGTCAGAGTCTTGCTATCCGGTCGCCTTTGCTTCTGTGT
GGCCGCTGCTGTTGCTGCCGCTGCCGCCGGTGCAGTATGGGCTGTAGAGATGACGGTAGTAATGCAGGAT
GTTACGGGGGAAGGCCACGCCGTGATGGTAGAGAAGAAAGCGGCGGGCGAAGGAGATGTTGCCCCCACAG
TCTTGCAAGCAAGCAACTATGGCGTTCTTGTGCCCGCGCCATGAGCGGTAGCCTTGGCGCTGTTGTTGCT
CTTGGGCTAACGGCGGCGGCTGCTTGGACTTACCGGCCCTGGTTCCAGTGGTGTCCCATCTACGGTTGGG
TCGGCGAACGGGCAGTGCCGGCGGCGCCTGAGGAGCGGAGGTTGTAGCCATGCTGGAACCGGTTGCCGAT
TTCTGGGGCGCCGGCGAGGGGAATGCGACCGAGGGTGACGGTGTTTCGTCTGACACCTCTTCGACCTCGG
AAGCTTCCTCGTCTAGGCTCTCCCAGTCTTCCATCATGTCCTCCTCCTCCTCGTCCAAAACCTCCTCTGC
CTGACTGTCCCAGTATTCCTCCTCGTCCGTGGGTGGCGGCGGCAGCTGCAGCTTCTTTTTGGGTGCCATC
CTGGGAAGCAAGGGCCCGCGGCTGCTGCTGATAGGGCTGCGGCGGCGGGGGGATTGGGTTGAGCTCCTCG
CCGGACTGGGGGTCCAAGTAAACCCCCCGTCCCTTTCGTAGCAGAAACTCTTGGCGGGCTTTGTTGATGG
CTTGCAATTGGCCAAGAATGTGGCCCTGGGTAATGACGCAGGCGGTAAGCTCCGCATTAGGCGGGCGGGA
TTGGTCTTCGTAGAACCTAATCTCGTGGGCGTGGTAGTCCTCAGGTACAAATTTGCGAAGGTAAGCCGAC
GTCCACAGCCCCGGAGTGAGTTTCAACCCCGGAGCCGCGGACTTTTCGTCAGGCGAGGGACCCTGCAGCT
CAAAGGTACCGATAATTTGACTTTCGTTAAGCAGCTGCGAATTGCAAACCAGGGAGCGGTGCGGGGTGCA
TAGGTTGCAGCGACAGTGACACTCCAGTAGACCGTCACCGCTCACGTCTTCCATTATGTCAGAGTGGTAG
GCAAGGTAGTTGGCTAGCTGCAGAAGGTAGCAGTGGCCCCAAAGCGGCGGAGGGCATTCGCGGTACTTAA
TGGGCACAAAGTCGCTAGGAAGTGCACAGCAGGTGGCGGGCAAGATTCCTGAGCGCTCTAGGATAAAGTT
CCTAAAGTTCTGCAACATGCTTTGACTGGTGAAGTCTGGCAGACCCTGTTGCAGGGTTTTAAGCAGGCGT
TCGGGGAAAATGATGTCCGCCAGGTGCGCGGCCACGGAGCGCTCGTTGAAGGCCGTCCATAGGTCCTTCA
AGTTTTGCTTTAGCAGTTTCTGCAGCTCCTTGAGGTTGCACTCCTCCAAGCACTGCTGCCAAACGCCCAT
GGCCGTCTGCCAGGTGTAGCATAGAAATAAGTAAACGCAGTCGCGGACGTAGTCGCGGCGCGCCTCGCCC
TTGAGCGTGGAATGAAGCACGTTTTGCCCAAGGCGGTTTTCGTGCAAAATTCCAAGGTAGGAGACCAGGT
TGCAGAGCTCCACGTTGGAGATCTTGCAGGCCTGGCGTACGTAGCCCTGTCGAAAGGTGTAGTGCAATGT
TTCCTCTAGCTTGCGCTGCATCTCCGGGTCAGCAAAGAACCGCTGCATGCACTCAAGCTCCACGGTAACG
AGCACTGCGGCCATCATTAGTTTGCGTCGCTCCTCCAAGTCGGCAGGCTCGCGCGTTTGAAGCCAGCGCG
CTAGCTGCTCGTCGCCAACTGCGGGTAGGCCCTCCTCTGTTTGTTCTTGCAAATTTGCATCCCTCTCCAG
GGGCTGCGCACGGCGCACGATCAGCTCACTCATGACTGTGCTCATGACCTTGGGGGGTAGGTTAAGTGCC
GGGTAGGCAAAGTGGGTGACCTCGATGCTGCGTTTTAGTACGGCTAGGCGCGCGTTGTCACCCTCGAGTT
CCACCAACACTCCAGAGTGACTTTCATTTTCGCTGTTTTCCTGTTGCAGAGCGTTTGCCGCGCGCTTCTC
GTCGCGTCCAAGACCCTCAAAGATTTTTGGCACTTCGTTGAGCGAGGCGATATCAGGTATGACAGCGCCC
TGCCGCAAGGCCAGCTGCTTGTCCGCTCGGCTGCGGTTGGCACGGCAGGATAGGGGTATCTTGCAGTTTT
GGAAAAAGATGTGATAGGTGGCAAGCACCTCTGGCACGGCAAATACGGGGTAGAAGTTGAGGCGCGGGTT
GGGCTCGCATGTGCCGTTTTCTTGGCGTTTGGGGGGTACGCGCGGTGAGAATAGGTGGCGTTCGTAGGCA
AGGCTGACATCCGCTATGGCGAGGGGCACATCGCTGCGCTCTTGCAACGCGTCGCAGATAATGGCGCACT
GGCGCTGCAGATGCTTCAACAGCACGTCGTCTCCCACATCTAGGTAGTCGCCATGCCTTTCGTCCCCCCG
CCCGACTTGTTCCTCGTTTGCCTCTGCGTTGTCCTGGTCTTGCTTTTTATCCTCTGTTGGTACTGAGCGG
TCCTCGTCGTCTTCGCTTACAAAACCTGGGTCCTGCTCGATAATCACTTCCTCCTCCTCAAGCGGGGGTG
CCTCGACGGGGAAGGTGGTAGGCGCGTTGGCGGCATCGGTGGAGGCGGTGGTGGCGAACTCAGAGGGGGC
GGTTAGGCTGTCCTTCTTCTCGACTGACTCCATGATCTTTTTCTGCCTATAGGAGAAGGAAATGGCCAGT
CGGGAAGAGGAGCAGCGCGAAACCACCCCCGAGCGCGGACGCGGTGCGGCGCGACGTCCCCCAACCATGG
AGGACGTGTCGTCCCCGTCCCCGTCGCCGCCGCCTCCCCGGGCGCCCCCAAAAAAGCGGATGAGGCGGCG
TATCGAGTCCGAGGACGAGGAAGACTCATCACAAGACGCGCTGGTGCCGCGCACACCCAGCCCGCGGCCA
TCGACCTCGGCGGCGGATTTGGCCATTGCGCCCAAGAAGAAAAAGAAGCGCCCTTCTCCCAAGCCCGAGC
GCCCGCCATCACCAGAGGTAATCGTGGACAGCGAGGAAGAAAGAGAAGATGTGGCGCTACAAATGGTGGG
TTTCAGCAACCCACCGGTGCTAATCAAGCATGGCAAAGGAGGTAAGCGCACAGTGCGGCGGCTGAATGAA
GACGACCCAGTGGCGCGTGGTATGCGGACGCAAGAGGAAGAGGAAGAGCCCAGCGAAGCGGAAAGTGAAA
TTACGGTGATGAACCCGCTGAGTGTGCCGATCGTGTCTGCGTGGGAGAAGGGCATGGAGGCTGCGCGCGC
GCTGATGGACAAGTACCACGTGGATAACGATCTAAAGGCGAACTTCAAACTACTGCCTGACCAAGTGGAA
GCTCTGGCGGCCGTATGCAAGACCTGGCTGAACGAGGAGCACCGCGGGTTGCAGCTGACCTTCACCAGCA
ACAAGACCTTTGTGACGATGATGGGGCGATTCCTGCAGGCGTACCTGCAGTCGTTTGCAGAGGTGACCTA
CAAGCATCACGAGCCCACGGGCTGCGCGTTGTGGCTGCACCGCTGCGCTGAGATCGAAGGCGAGCTTAAG
TGTCTACACGGAAGCATTATGATAAATAAGGAGCACGTGATTGAAATGGATGTGACGAGCGAAAACGGGC
AGCGCGCGCTGAAGGAGCAGTCTAGCAAGGCCAAGATCGTGAAGAACCGGTGGGGCCGAAATGTGGTGCA
GATCTCCAACACCGACGCAAGGTGCTGCGTGCACGACGCGGCCTGTCCGGCCAATCAGTTTTCCGGCAAG
TCTTGCGGCATGTTCTTCTCTGAAGGCGCAAAGGCTCAGGTGGCTTTTAAGCAGATCAAGGCTTTTATGC
AGGCGCTGTATCCTAACGCCCAGACCGGGCACGGTCACCTTTTGATGCCACTACGGTGCGAGTGCAACTC
AAAGCCTGGGCACGCGCCCTTTTTGGGAAGGCAGCTACCAAAGTTGACTCCGTTCGCCCTGAGCAACGCG
GAGGACCTGGACGCGGATCTGATCTCCGACAAGAGCGTGCTGGCCAGCGTGCACCACCCGGCGCTGATAG
TGTTCCAGTGCTGCAACCCTGTGTATCGCAACTCGCGCGCGCAGGGCGGAGGCCCCAACTGCGACTTCAA
GATATCGGCGCCCGACCTGCTAAACGCGTTGGTGATGGTGCGCAGCCTGTGGAGTGAAAACTTCACCGAG
CTGCCGCGGATGGTTGTGCCTGAGTTTAAGTGGAGCACTAAACACCAGTATCGCAACGTGTCCCTGCCAG
TGGCGCATAGCGATGCGCGGCAGAACCCCTTTGATTTTTAAACGGCGCAGACGGCAAGGGTGGGGGTAAA
TAATCACCCGAGAGTGTACAAATAAAAGCATTTGCCTTTATTGAAAGTGTCTCTAGTACATTATTTTTAC
ATGTTTTTCAAGTGACAAAAAGAAGTGGCGCTCCTAATCTGCGCACTGTGGCTGCGGAAGTAGGGCGAGT
GGCGCTCCAGGAAGCTGTAGAGCTGTTCCTGGTTGCGACGCAGGGTGGGCTGTACCTGGGGACTGTTGAG
CATGGAGTTGGGTACCCCGGTAATAAGGTTCATGGTGGGGTTGTGATCCATGGGAGTTTGGGGCCAGTTG
GCAAAGGCGTGGAGAAACATGCAGCAGAATAGTCCACAGGCGGCCGAGTTGGGCCCCTGTACGCTTTGGG
TGGACTTTTCCAGCGTTATACAGCGGTCGGGGGAAGAAGCAATGGCGCTACGGCGCAGGAGTGACTCGTA
CTCAAACTGGTAAACCTGCTTGAGTCGCTGGTCAGAAAAGCCAAAGGGCTCAAAGAGGTAGCATGTTTTT
GAGTGCGGGTTCCAGGCAAAGGCCATCCAGTGTACGCCCCCAGTCTCGGTCCGAGACTCGAACCGGGGGT
CCCGCGACTCAACCCTTGGAAAATAACCCTCCGGCTACAGGGAGCGAGCCACTTAATGCTTTCGCTTTCC
AGCCTAACCGCTTACGCTGCGCGCGGCCAGTGGCCAAAAAAGCTAGCGCAGCAGCCGCCGCGCCTGGAAG
GAAGCCAAAAGGAGCACTCCCCCGTTGTCTGACGTCGCACACCTGGGTTCGACACGCGGGCGGTAACCGC
ATGGATCACGGCGGACGGCCGGATACGGGGCTCGAACCCCGGTCGTCCGCCATGATACCCTTGCGAATTT
ATCCACCAGACCACGGAAGAGTGCCCGCTTACAGGCTCTCCTTTTGCACGCTAGAGCGTCAACGATTGCG
CGCGCCTGACCGGCCAGAGCGTCCCGACCATGGAGCACTTTTTGCCGCTGCGCAACATCTGGAACCGCGT
CCGCGACTTTCCGCGCGCCTCCACCACCGCCGCCGGCATCACCTGGATGTCCAGGTACATCTACGGATAT
CATCGCCTTATGTTGGAAGATCTCGCCCCCGGAGCCCCGGCCACCCTACGCTGGCCCCTCTACCGCCAGC
CGCCGCCGCACTTTTTGGTGGGATACCAGTACCTGGTGCGGACTTGCAACGACTACGTATTTGACTCGAG
GGCTTACTCGCGTCTCAGGTACACCGAGCTCTCGCAGCCGGGTCACCAGACCGTTAACTGGTCCGTTATG
GCCAACTGCACTTACACCATCAACACGGGCGCATACCACCGCTTTGTGGACATGGATGACTTCCAGTCTA
CCCTCACGCAGGTGCAGCAGGCCATATTAGCCGAGCGCGTTGTCGCCGACCTAGCCCTGCTTCAGCCGAT
GAGGGGCTTCGGGGTCACACGCATGGGAGGAAGAGGGCGCCACCTACGGCCAAACTCCGCCGCCGCCGCA
GCGATAGATGCAAGAGATGCAGGACAAGAGGAAGGAGAAGAAGAAGTGCCGGTAGAAAGGCTCATGCAAG
ACTACTACAAAGACCTGCGCCGATGTCAAAACGAAGCCTGGGGCATGGCCGACCGCCTGCGCATTCAGCA
GGCCGGACCCAAGGACATGGTGCTTCTGTCGACGGTATCGATAAGCTTGATATCGAATTCCTGCAGCCCG
GGGGATCCACTAGTTCTAGAGCGGCCGCCACCGCGGTGGAGCTCCAGCTTTTGTTCCCTTTAGTGAGGGT
TAATTGCGCGCTTGGCGTAATCATGGTCATAGCTGTTTCCTGTGTGAAATTGTTATCCGCTCACAATTCC
ACACAACATACGAGCCGGAAGCATAAAGTGTAAAGCCTGGGGTGCCTAATGAGTGAGCTAACTCACATTA
ATTGCGTTGCGCTCACTGCCCGCTTTCCAGTCGGGAAACCTGTCGTGCCAGCTGCATTAATGAATCGGCC
AACGCGCGGGGAGAGGCGGTTTGCGTATTGGGCGCTCTTCCGCTTCCTCGCTCACTGACTCGCTGCGCTC
GGTCGTTCGGCTGCGGCGAGCGGTATCAGCTCACTCAAAGGCGGTAATACGGTTATCCACAGAATCAGGG
GATAACGCAGGAAAGAACATGTGAGCAAAAGGCCAGCAAAAGGCCAGGAACCGTAAAAAGGCCGCGTTGC
TGGCGTTTTTCCATAGGCTCCGCCCCCCTGACGAGCATCACAAAAATCGACGCTCAAGTCAGAGGTGGCG
AAACCCGACAGGACTATAAAGATACCAGGCGTTTCCCCCTGGAAGCTCCCTCGTGCGCTCTCCTGTTCCG
ACCCTGCCGCTTACCGGATACCTGTCCGCCTTTCTCCCTTCGGGAAGCGTGGCGCTTTCTCATAGCTCAC
GCTGTAGGTATCTCAGTTCGGTGTAGGTCGTTCGCTCCAAGCTGGGCTGTGTGCACGAACCCCCCGTTCA
GCCCGACCGCTGCGCCTTATCCGGTAACTATCGTCTTGAGTCCAACCCGGTAAGACACGACTTATCGCCA
CTGGCAGCAGCCACTGGTAACAGGATTAGCAGAGCGAGGTATGTAGGCGGTGCTACAGAGTTCTTGAAGT
GGTGGCCTAACTACGGCTACACTAGAAGAACAGTATTTGGTATCTGCGCTCTGCTGAAGCCAGTTACCTT
CGGAAAAAGAGTTGGTAGCTCTTGATCCGGCAAACAAACCACCGCTGGTAGCGGTGGTTTTTTTGTTTGC
AAGCAGCAGATTACGCGCAGAAAAAAAGGATCTCAAGAAGATCCTTTGATCTTTTCTACGGGGTCTGACG
CTCAGTGGAACGAAAACTCACGTTAAGGGATTTTGGTCATGAGATTATCAAAAAGGATCTTCACCTAGAT
CCTTTTAAATTAAAAATGAAGTTTTAAATCAATCTAAAGTATATATGAGTAAACTTGGTCTGACAGTTAC
CAATGCTTAATCAGTGAGGCACCTATCTCAGCGATCTGTCTATTTCGTTCATCCATAGTTGCCTGACTCC
CCGTCGTGTAGATAACTACGATACGGGAGGGCTTACCATCTGGCCCCAGTGCTGCAATGATACCGCGAGA
CCCACGCTCACCGGCTCCAGATTTATCAGCAATAAACCAGCCAGCCGGAAGGGCCGAGCGCAGAAGTGGT
CCTGCAACTTTATCCGCCTCCATCCAGTCTATTAATTGTTGCCGGGAAGCTAGAGTAAGTAGTTCGCCAG
TTAATAGTTTGCGCAACGTTGTTGCCATTGCTACAGGCATCGTGGTGTCACGCTCGTCGTTTGGTATGGC
TTCATTCAGCTCCGGTTCCCAACGATCAAGGCGAGTTACATGATCCCCCATGTTGTGCAAAAAAGCGGTT
AGCTCCTTCGGTCCTCCGATCGTTGTCAGAAGTAAGTTGGCCGCAGTGTTATCACTCATGGTTATGGCAG
CACTGCATAATTCTCTTACTGTCATGCCATCCGTAAGATGCTTTTCTGTGACTGGTGAGTACTCAACCAA
GTCATTCTGAGAATAGTGTATGCGGCGACCGAGTTGCTCTTGCCCGGCGTCAATACGGGATAATACCGCG
CCACATAGCAGAACTTTAAAAGTGCTCATCATTGGAAAACGTTCTTCGGGGCGAAAACTCTCAAGGATCT
TACCGCTGTTGAGATCCAGTTCGATGTAACCCACTCGTGCACCCAACTGATCTTCAGCATCTTTTACTTT
CACCAGCGTTTCTGGGTGAGCAAAAACAGGAAGGCAAAATGCCGCAAAAAAGGGAATAAGGGCGACACGG
AAATGTTGAATACTCATACTCTTCCTTTTTCAATATTATTGAAGCATTTATCAGGGTTATTGTCTCATGA
GCGGATACATATTTGAATGTATTTAGAAAAATAAACAAATAGGGGTTCCGCGCACATTTCCCCGAAAAGT
GCCACCTGACGTCTAAGAAACCATTATTATCATGACATTAACCTATAAAAATAGGCGTATCACGAGGCCC
TTTCGTCTTCAAGAATTCTCATGTTTGACAGCTTATCATCGATAAGCTTTAATGCGGTAGTTTATCACAG
TTAAATTGCTAACGCAGTCAGGCACCGTGTATGAAATCTAACAATGCGCTCATCGTCATCCTCGGCACCG
TCACCCTGGATGCTGTAGGCATAGGCTTGGTTATGCCGGTACTGCCGGGCCTCTTGCGGGATATCGTCCA
TTCCGACAGCATCGCCAGTCACTATGGCGTGCTGCTAGCGCTATATGCGTTGATGCAATTTCTATGCGCA
CCCGTTCTCGGAGCACTGTCCGACCGCTTTGGCCGCCGCCCAGTCCTGCTCGCTTCGCTACTTGGAGCCA
CTATCGACTACGCGATCATGGCGACCACACCCGTCCTGTGGATCCGGCGCACACCAAAAACGTCACTTTT
GCCACATCCGTCGCTTACATGTGTTCCGCCACACTTGCAACATCACACTTCCGCCACACTACTACGTCAC
CCGCCCCGTTCCCACGCCCCGCG
